>Addgene plasmid #112956 | mScarlet-I-PXN | addgene full sequence | sequence record 222564 | Addgene NGS Result
TAGTTATTAATAGTAATCAATTACGGGGTCATTAGTTCATAGCCCATATATGGAGTTCCGCGTTACATAA
CTTACGGTAAATGGCCCGCCTGGCTGACCGCCCAACGACCCCCGCCCATTGACGTCAATAATGACGTATG
TTCCCATAGTAACGCCAATAGGGACTTTCCATTGACGTCAATGGGTGGAGTATTTACGGTAAACTGCCCA
CTTGGCAGTACATCAAGTGTATCATATGCCAAGTACGCCCCCTATTGACGTCAATGACGGTAAATGGCCC
GCCTGGCATTATGCCCAGTACATGACCTTATGGGACTTTCCTACTTGGCAGTACATCTACGTATTAGTCA
TCGCTATTACCATGGTGATGCGGTTTTGGCAGTACATCAATGGGCGTGGATAGCGGTTTGACTCACGGGG
ATTTCCAAGTCTCCACCCCATTGACGTCAATGGGAGTTTGTTTTGGCACCAAAATCAACGGGACTTTCCA
AAATGTCGTAACAACTCCGCCCCATTGACGCAAATGGGCGGTAGGCGTGTACGGTGGGAGGTCTATATAA
GCAGAGCTGGTTTAGTGAACCGTCAGATCCGCTAGCGCTACCGGTCGCCACCATGGTGAGCAAGGGCGAG
GCAGTGATCAAGGAGTTCATGCGGTTCAAGGTGCACATGGAGGGCTCCATGAACGGCCACGAGTTCGAGA
TCGAGGGCGAGGGCGAGGGCCGCCCCTACGAGGGCACCCAGACCGCCAAGCTGAAGGTGACCAAGGGTGG
CCCCCTGCCCTTCTCCTGGGACATCCTGTCCCCTCAGTTCATGTACGGCTCCAGGGCCTTCATCAAGCAC
CCCGCCGACATCCCCGACTACTATAAGCAGTCCTTCCCCGAGGGCTTCAAGTGGGAGCGCGTGATGAACT
TCGAGGACGGCGGCGCCGTGACCGTGACCCAGGACACCTCCCTGGAGGACGGCACCCTGATCTACAAGGT
GAAGCTCCGCGGCACCAACTTCCCTCCTGACGGCCCCGTAATGCAGAAGAAGACAATGGGCTGGGAAGCG
TCCACCGAGCGGTTGTACCCCGAGGACGGCGTGCTGAAGGGCGACATTAAGATGGCCCTGCGCCTGAAGG
ACGGCGGCCGCTACCTGGCGGACTTCAAGACCACCTACAAGGCCAAGAAGCCCGTGCAGATGCCCGGCGC
CTACAACGTCGACCGCAAGTTGGACATCACCTCCCACAACGAGGACTACACCGTGGTGGAACAGTACGAA
CGCTCCGAGGGCCGCCACTCCACCGGCGGCATGGACGAGCTGTACAAGTCCGGACTCAGATCTCGAGCTG
CGGCCGCCGGATCCAAGCTTATGGACGACCTCGACGCCCTGCTGGCGGACTTGGAGTCTACCACCTCCCA
CATCTCCAAACGGCCTGTGTTCTTGTCGGAGGAGACCCCCTACTCATACCCAACTGGAAACCACACATAC
CAGGAGATTGCCGTGCCACCCCCCGTCCCCCCACCCCCGTCCAGCGAGGCCCTCAATGGCACAATCCTTG
ACCCCTTAGACCAGTGGCAGCCCAGCGGCTCCCGATTCATCCACCAGCAGCCTCAGTCCTCATCACCTGT
GTACGGCTCCAGTGCCAAAACTTCCAGTGTCTCCAACCCTCAGGACAGTGTTGGCTCTCCGTGCTCCCGA
GTGGGTGAGGAGGAGCACGTCTACAGCTTCCCCAACAAGCAGAAATCAGCTGAGCCTTCACCCACCGTAA
TGAGCACGTCCCTGGGCAGCAACCTTTCTGAACTCGACCGCCTGCTGCTGGAACTGAACGCTGTACAGCA
TAACCCGCCAGGCTTCCCTGCAGATGAGGCCAACTCAAGCCCCCCGCTTCCTGGGGCCCTGAGCCCCCTC
TATGGTGTCCCAGAGACTAACAGCCCCTTGGGAGGCAAAGCTGGGCCCCTGACGAAAGAGAAGCCTAAGC
GGAATGGGGGCCGGGGCCTGGAGGACGTGCGGCCCAGTGTGGAGAGTCTCTTGGATGAACTGGAGAGCTC
CGTGCCCAGCCCCGTCCCTGCCATCACTGTGAACCAGGGCGAGATGAGCAGCCCGCAGCGCGTCACCTCC
ACCCAACAGCAGACACGCATCTCGGCCTCCTCTGCCACCAGGGAGCTGGACGAGCTGATGGCTTCGCTGT
CGGATTTCAAGTTCATGGCCCAGGGGAAGACAGGGAGCAGCTCACCCCCTGGGGGGCCCCCGAAGCCCGG
GAGCCAGCTGGACAGCATGCTGGGGAGCCTGCAGTCTGACCTGAACAAGCTGGGGGTCGCCACAGTCGCC
AAAGGAGTCTGCGGGGCCTGCAAGAAGCCCATCGCCGGGCAGGTTGTGACCGCCATGGGGAAGACGTGGC
ACCCCGAGCACTTCGTCTGCACCCACTGCCAGGAGGAGATCGGATCCCGGAACTTCTTCGAGCGGGATGG
ACAGCCCTACTGTGAAAAGGACTACCACAACCTCTTCTCCCCGCGCTGCTACTACTGCAACGGCCCCATC
CTGGATAAAGTGGTGACAGCCCTTGACCGGACGTGGCACCCTGAACACTTCTTCTGTGCACAGTGTGGAG
CCTTCTTTGGTCCCGAAGGGTTCCACGAGAAGGACGGCAAGGCCTACTGTCGCAAGGACTACTTCGACAT
GTTCGCACCCAAGTGTGGCGGCTGCGCCCGGGCCATCCTGGAGAACTATATCTCAGCCCTCAACACGCTG
TGGCATCCTGAGTGCTTTGTGTGCCGGGAATGCTTCACGCCATTCGTGAACGGCAGCTTCTTCGAGCACG
ACGGGCAGCCCTACTGTGAGGTGCACTACCACGAGCGGCGCGGCTCGCTGTGTTCTGGCTGCCAGAAGCC
CATCACCGGCCGCTGCATCACCGCCATGGCCAAGAAGTTCCACCCCGAGCACTTCGTCTGTGCCTTCTGC
CTCAAGCAGCTCAACAAGGGCACCTTCAAGGAGCAGAACGACAAGCCTTACTGTCAGAACTGCTTCCTCA
AGCTCTTCTGCTAGGCTCGAGTCTAGATAACTGATCATAATCAGCCATACCACATTTGTAGAGGTTTTAC
TTGCTTTAAAAAACCTCCCACACCTCCCCCTGAACCTGAAACATAAAATGAATGCAATTGTTGTTGTTAA
CTTGTTTATTGCAGCTTATAATGGTTACAAATAAAGCAATAGCATCACAAATTTCACAAATAAAGCATTT
TTTTCACTGCATTCTAGTTGTGGTTTGTCCAAACTCATCAATGTATCTTAAGGCGTAAATTGTAAGCGTT
AATATTTTGTTAAAATTCGCGTTAAATTTTTGTTAAATCAGCTCATTTTTTAACCAATAGGCCGAAATCG
GCAAAATCCCTTATAAATCAAAAGAATAGACCGAGATAGGGT
[37 nt withheld, positions 3403-3439]
AAAGAACGTGGACTCCAACGTCAAAGG
[49 nt withheld, positions 3467-3515]
T
[91 nt withheld, positions 3517-3607]
G
[124 nt withheld, positions 3609-3732]
CAGGTGGCACTTTTCGGGGAAATGTGCGCGGAACCCCTATTTGTTTATTTTTCTAAATACATTCAAATAT
GTATCCGCTCATGAGACAATAACCCTGATAAATGCTTCAATAATATTGAAAAAGGAAGAGTCCTGAGGCG
GAAAGAACCAGCTGTGGAATGTGTGTCAGTTAGGGTGTGGAAAGTCCCCAGGCTCCCCAGCAGGCAGAAG
TATGCAAAGCATGCATCTCAATTAGTCAGCAACCAGGTGTGGAAAGTCCCCAGGCTCCCCAGCAGGCAGA
AGTATGCAAAGCATGCATCTCAATTAGTCAGCAACCATAGTCCCGCCCCTAACTCCGCCCATCCCGCCCC
TAACTCCGCCCAGTTCCGCCCATTCTCCGCCCCATGGCTGACTAATTTTTTTTATTTATGCAGAGGCCGA
GGCCGCCTCGGCCTCTGAGCTATTCCAGAAGTAGTGAGGAGGCTTTTTTGGAGGCCTAGGCTTTTGCAAA
GATCGATCAAGAGACAGGATGAGGATCGTTTCGCATGATTGAACAAGATGGATTGCACGAAGGTTCTCCG
GCCGCTTGGGTGGAGAGGCTATTCGGCTATGACTGGGCACAACAGACAATCGGCTGCTCTGATGCCGCCG
TGTTCCGGCTGTCAGCGCAGGGGCGCCCGGTTCTTTTTGTCAAGACCGACCTGTCCGGTGCCCTGAATGA
ACTGCAAGACGAGGCAGCGCGGCTATCGTGGCTGGCCACGACGGGCGTTCCTTGCGCAGCTGTGCTCGAC
GTTGTCACTGAATCGGGAAGGGACTGGCTGCTATTGGGCGAAGTGCCGGGGCAGGATCTCCTGTCATCTC
ACCTTGCTCCTGCCGAGAAAGTATCCATCATGGCTGATGCAATGCGGCGGCTGCATACGCTTGATCCGGC
TACCTGCCCATTCGACCACCAAGCGAAACATCGCATCGAGCGAGCACGTACTCGGATGGAAGCCGGTCTT
GTCGATCAGGATGATCTGGACGAAGAGCATCAGGGGCTCGCGCCAGCCGAACTGTTCGCCAGGCTCAAGG
CGAGCATGCCCGACGGCGAGGATCTCGTCGTGACCCATGGCGATGCCTGCTTGCCGAATATCATGGTGGA
AAATGGCCGCTTTTCTGGATTCATCGACTGTGGCCGGCTGGGTGTGGCGGACCGCTATCAGGACATAGCG
TTGGCTACCCGTGATATTGCTGAAGAGCTTGGCGGCGAATGGGCTGACCGCTTCCTCGTGCTTTACGGTA
TCGCCGCTCCCGATTCGCAGCGCATCGCCTTCTATCGCCTTCTTGACGAGTTCTTCTGAGCGGGACTCTG
GGGTTCGAAATGACCGACCAAGCGACGCCCAACCTGCCATCACGAGATTTCGATTCCACCGCCGCCTTCT
ATGAAAGGTTGGGCTTCGGAATCGTTTTCCGGGACGCCGGCTGGATGATCCTCCAGCGCGGGGATCTCAT
GCTGGAGTTCTTCGCCCACCCTAGGGGGAGGCTAACTGAAACACGGAAGGAGACAATACCGGAAGGAACC
CGCGCTATGACGGCAATAAAAAGACAGAATAAAACGCACGGTGTTGGGTCGTTTGTTCATAAACGCGGGG
TTCGGTCCCAGGGCTGGCACTCTGTCGATACCCCACCGAGACCCCATTGGGGCCAATACGCCCGCGTTTC
TTCCTTTTCCCCACCCCACCCCCCAAGTTCGGGTGAAGGCCCAGGGCTCGCAGCCAACGTCGGGGCGGCA
GGCACTGCCATAGCCTCAGGTTACTCATATATACTTTAGATTGATTTAAAACTTCATTTTTAATTTAAAA
GGATCTAGGTGAAGATCCTTTTTGATAATCTCATGACCAAAATCCCTTAACGTGAGTTTTCGTTCCACTG
AGCGTCAGACCCCGTAGAAAAGATCAAAGGATCTTCTTGAGATCCTTTTTTTCTGCGCGTAATCTGCTGC
TTGCAAACAAAAAAACCACCGCTACCAGCGGTGGTTTGTTTGCCGGATCAAGAGCTACCAACTCTTTTTC
CGAAGGTAACTGGCTTCAGCAGAGCGCAGATACCAAATACTGTTCTTCTAGTGTAGCCGTAGTTAGGCCA
CCACTTCAAGAACTCTGTAGCACCGCCTACATACCTCGCTCTGCTAATCCTGTTACCAGTGGCTGCTGCC
AGTGGCGATAAGTCGTGTCTTACCGGGTTGGACTCAAGACGATAGTTACCGGATAAGGCGCAGCGGTCGG
GCTGAACGGGGGGTTCGTGCACACAGCCCAGCTTGGAGCGAACGACCTACACCGAACTGAGATACCTACA
GCGTGAGCTATGAGAAAGCGCCACGCTTCCCGAAGGGAGAAAGGCGGACAGGTATCCGGTAAGCGGCAGG
GTCGGAACAGGAGAGCGCACGAGGGAGCTTCCAGGGGGAAACGCCTGGTATCTTTATAGTCCTGTCGGGT
TTCGCCACCTCTGACTTGAGCGTCGATTTTTGTGATGCTCGTCAGGGGGGCGGAGCCTATGGAAAAACGC
CAGCAACGCGGCCTTTTTACGGTTCCTGGCCTTTTGCTGGCCTTTTGCTCACATGTTCTTTCCTGCGTTA
TCCCCTGATTCTGTGGATAACCGTATTACCGCCATGCAT
Features (pLannotate 1.2.2; 15 found; start..end, strand, type, name):
     61..364     +  enhancer       CMV enhancer: human cytomegalovirus immediate early enhancer
    365..568     +  promoter       CMV promoter: human cytomegalovirus (CMV) immediate early promoter
    613..1308    +  CDS            mScarlet-I: mScarlet-I is a basic (constitutively fluorescent) red fluorescent protein published in 2016, derived from synthetic construct. It is reported to be a rapidly-maturing monomer with moderate acid sensitivity.
   1309..1329    +  misc_feature   MCS (fragment): multiple cloning site
   1351..3021    +  CDS            PXN: PAXI_CHICK - Experimental evidence at protein level: Swiss-Prot protein existence level 1. Cytoskeletal protein involved in actin-membrane attachment at sites of cell adhesion to the extracellular matrix (focal adhesion). Binds in vitro to vinculin as well as to the SH3 domain of c-SRC and, when tyrosine phosphorylated, to the SH2 domain of v-CRK. From Gallus gallus (Chicken).
   3042..3126    +  CDS            large T antigen (fragment): large T antigen from SV40 (simian virus 40)
   3149..3270    +  polyA_signal   SV40 poly(A) signal: SV40 polyadenylation signal
   3304..3732    -  rep_origin     f1 ori (sequence partly withheld): f1 bacteriophage origin of replication; arrow indicates direction of (+) strand synthesis
   3759..3863    +  promoter       AmpR promoter: bla
   3865..4222    +  promoter       SV40 promoter: SV40 enhancer and early promoter
   4257..5051    +  CDS            NeoR/KanR: aminoglycoside phosphotransferase from Tn5; aph(3')-II (or nptII); confers resistance to neomycin, kanamycin, and G418 (Geneticin®)
   5072..5224    +  CDS            ble (fragment): BLE_KLEPN - Experimental evidence at protein level: Swiss-Prot protein existence level 1. Binding protein with a strong affinity to the bleomycin family of antibiotics. Binds to CL990; an antimitotic-antibiotic compound. From Klebsiella pneumoniae.
   5283..5330    +  polyA_signal   HSV TK poly(A) signal: herpes simplex virus thymidine kinase polyadenylation signal (Cole and Stacy, 1985)
   5421..5437    -  polyA_signal   bGH poly(A) signal (fragment): bovine growth hormone polyadenylation signal
   5659..6247    +  rep_origin     ori: high-copy-number ColE1/pMB1/pBR322/pUC origin of replication
