[The description below was written by a language model from this plasmid's Addgene catalogue record and pLannotate feature annotations shown in this document.]
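Description:
mScarlet-I-PXN is a 6,361-nt mammalian expression plasmid built on the Clontech pEGFP-C1 backbone, in which the original fluorescent protein position is occupied by the red fluorescent protein mScarlet-I. It is maintained in E. coli at high copy through a ColE1/pUC-type origin and selected with kanamycin. The single NeoR/KanR gene (Tn5 aminoglycoside phosphotransferase) sits behind tandem bacterial (bla-type) and SV40 early promoters and is followed by an HSV TK polyadenylation signal, so the same marker can give kanamycin resistance in bacteria and G418 resistance in transfected mammalian cells. An f1 origin is also present. The short large T antigen, ble and bGH poly(A) fragments in the annotation appear to be backbone remnants or partial matches rather than functional parts.

The expression cassette is driven by the human CMV immediate-early enhancer and promoter and terminated by an SV40 poly(A) signal. It encodes mScarlet-I, a bright, rapidly maturing monomeric red fluorescent protein, followed by a short stretch of residual multiple cloning site and then the paxillin (PXN) coding sequence, placing the fluorescent tag at the N terminus of paxillin. The catalogue lists the insert species as synthetic, whereas the sequence annotation matches the PXN reading frame to chicken (Gallus gallus) paxillin. Paxillin is a cytoskeletal adaptor protein that localizes to sites of cell attachment to the extracellular matrix, so the fusion acts as a red marker of focal adhesions. The stated use is visualization of focal adhesions in living cells, including colocalization studies alongside spectrally distinct fluorescent probes.
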