Addgene plasmid #112956: mScarlet-I-PXN
Purpose: In vivo visualization of focal adhesions (can be used for colocalization studies)
Depositing lab: Dorus Gadella. Depositing organization: University of Amsterdam. Publication: Robust and Bright Genetically Encoded Fluorescent Markers for Highlighting Structures and Compartments in Mammalian Cells. Chertkova AO, Mastop M, Postma M, van Bommel N, van der Niet S, Batenburg KL, Joosen L, Gadella TWJ, Okada Y, Goedhart J. bioRxiv (2020) 160374; doi: https://doi.org/10.1101/160374.
Backbone
  Vector backbone: pEGFP-C1
  Backbone manufacturer: Clontech
  Vector type: Mammalian Expression
Growth in bacteria
  Bacterial resistance: Kanamycin, 50 μg/mL
  Growth temperature: 37°C
  Growth strain: DH5alpha
  Copy number: High Copy
Gene/Insert
  Gene/Insert name: PXN
  Species: Synthetic
  Promoter: CMV
  Tag / fusion protein: mScarlet-I (N terminal on insert)
  Cloning method: Restriction Enzyme; 5′ cloning site unknown (unknown if destroyed)
Terms and licenses: Academic/Nonprofit Terms; Industry Terms: Not Available to Industry
How to cite: mScarlet-I-PXN was a gift from Dorus Gadella (Addgene plasmid # 112956 ; http://n2t.net/addgene:112956 ; RRID:Addgene_112956)
